>Addgene plasmid #202094 | pCA_o-4 | addgene full sequence | sequence record 405404 | Addgene NGS Result
AATCAGGTGCGACAATCTACCGATTGTATGGGAAGCCCGATGCGCCAGAGTTGTTTCTGAAACATGGCAA
AGGTAGCGTTGCCAATGATGTTACAGATGAGATGGTCAGACTAAACTGGCTGACGGAATTTATGCCTCTT
CCGACCATCAAGCATTTTATCCGTACTCCTGATGATGCATGGTTACTCACCACTGCGATCCCAGGGAAAA
CAGCATTCCAGGTATTAGAAGAATATCCTGATTCAGGTGAAAATATTGTTGATGCGCTGGCAGTGTTCCT
GCGCCGGTTGCATTCGATTCCTGTTTGTAATTGTCCTTTTAACAGCGATCGCGTATTTCGACTCGCTCAG
GCGCAATCACGAATGAATAACGGTTTGGTTGATGCGAGTGATTTTGATGACGAGCGTAATGGCTGGCCTG
TTGAACAAGTCTGGAAAGAAATGCATAAACTTTTGCCATTCTCACCGGATTCAGTCGTCACTCATGGTGA
TTTCTCACTTGATAACCTTATTTTTGACGAGGGGAAATTAATAGGTTGTATTGATGTTGGACGAGTCGGA
ATCGCAGACCGATACCAGGATCTTGCCATCCTATGGAACTGCCTCGGTGAGTTTTCTCCTTCATTACAGA
AACGGCTTTTTCAAAAATATGGTATTGATAATCCTGATATGAATAAATTGCAGTTTCATTTGATGCTCGA
TGAGTTTTTCTAATCACCTAGAATGCATGACCAAAATCCCTTAACGTGAGTTTTCGTTCCACTGAGCGTC
AGACCCCGTAGAAAAGATCAAAGGATCTTCTTGAGATCCTTTTTTTCTGCGCGTAATCTGCTGCTTGCAA
ACAAAAAAACCACCGCTACCAGCGGTGGTTTGTTTGCCGGATCAAGAGCTACCAACTCTTTTTCCGAAGG
TAACTGGCTTCAGCAGAGCGCAGATACCAAATACTGTCCTTCTAGTGTAGCCGTAGTTAGGCCACCACTT
CAAGAACTCTGTAGCACCGCCTACATACCTCGCTCTGCTAATCCTGTTACCAGTGGCTGCTGCCAGTGGC
GATAAGTCGTGTCTTACCGGGTTGGACTCAAGACGATAGTTACCGGATAAGGCGCAGCGGTCGGGCTGAA
CGGGGGGTTCGTGCACACAGCCCAGCTTGGAGCGAACGACCTACACCGAACTGAGATACCTACAGCGTGA
GCTATGAGAAAGCGCCACGCTTCCCGAAGGGAGAAAGGCGGACAGGTATCCGGTAAGCGGCAGGGTCGGA
ACAGGAGAGCGCACGAGGGAGCTTCCAGGGGGAAACGCCTGGTATCTTTATAGTCCTGTCGGGTTTCGCC
ACCTCTGACTTGAGCGTCGATTTTTGTGATGCTCGTCAGGGGGGCGGAGCCTATGGAAAAACGCCAGCAA
CGCGGCCTTTTTACGGTTCCTGGCCTTTTGCTGGCCTTTTGCTCACATGTTCTTTCCTGCGTTATCCCCT
GATTCTGTGGGTGGAAGGGCTCGGAGTTGTGGTAATCTATGTATCCTGGGGTGCTCTTCAACCTAGCGTG
AGACCGTGCTCACTAGTGTCACAGCTTGTCTGTAAGCGGATGCCGGGAGCAGACAAGCCCGTCAGGGCGC
GTCAGCGGGTGTTGGCGGGTGTCGGGGCTGGCTTAACTATGCGGCATCAGAGCAGATTGTACTGAGAGTG
CACCATATGCGGTGTGAAATACCGCACAGATGCGTAAGGAGAAAATACCGCATCAGGCGCCATTCGCCAT
TCAGGCTGCGCAACTGTTGGGAAGGGCGATCGGTGCGGGCCTCTTCGCTATTACGCCAGCTGGCGAAAGG
GGGATGTGCTGCAAGGCGATTAAGTTGGGTAACGCCAGGGTTTTCCCAGTCACGACGTTGTAAAACGACG
GCCAGTGAATTCGAGCTCGGTACCCGGGGATCCTCTAGAGTCGACCTGCAGGCATGCAAGCTTGGCGTAA
TCATGGTCATAGCTGTTTCCTGTGTGAAATTGTTATCCGCTCACAATTCCACACAACATACGAGCCGGAA
GCATAAAGTGTAAAGCCTGGGGTGCCTAATGAGTGAGCTAACTCACATTAATTGCGTTGCGCTCACTGCC
CGCTTTCCAGTCGGGAAACCTGTCGTGCCAGCTGCGCTGTCAATGGTCTCACTCCTCTGTGAAGAGCTCG
GAGACGAGACGAGACAGCCTGAGAATGGATGCGAGTAATGAGCTCGGCACAAAATCACCACTCGATACAG
GCAGCCCATCAGTCCGGGACGGCGTCAGCGGGAGAGCCGTTGTAAGGCGGCAGACTTTGCTCATGTTACC
GATGCTATTCGGAAGAACGGCAACTAAGCTGCCGGGTTTGAAACACGGATGATCTCGCGGAGGGTAGCAT
GTTGATTGTAACGATGACAGAGCGTTGCTGCCTGTGATCACCGCGGTTTCAAAATCGGCTCCGTCGATAC
TATGTTATACGCCAACTTTGAAAACAACTTTGAAAAAGCTGTTTTCTGGTATTTAAGGTTTTAGAATGCA
AGGAACAGTGAATTGGAGTTCGTCTTGTTATAATTAGCTTCTTGGGGTATCTTTAAATACTGTAGAAAAG
AGGAAGGAAATAATAAGTTCTGTTATGAGCCATATTCAACGGGAAACGTCTTGCTCAAGGCCGCGATTAA
ATTCCAACATGGATGCTGATTTATATGGGTATAAATGGGCTCGCGATAATGTCGGGC
Features (pLannotate 1.2.2; 9 found; start..end, strand, type, name):
    801..1389    +  rep_origin     ori: high-copy-number ColE1/pMB1/pBR322/pUC origin of replication
   1638..1737    +  misc_feature   bom (fragment): basis of mobility region from pBR322
   1743..1900    -  CDS            lacZα (fragment): LacZα fragment of β-galactosidase; lacZ fragment
   1897..1953    +  misc_feature   MCS: pUC18/19 multiple cloning site
   1990..2006    -  protein_bind   lac operator: The lac repressor binds to the lac operator to inhibit transcription in E. coli. This inhibition can be relieved by adding lactose or isopropyl-β-D-thiogalactopyranoside (IPTG). lac repressor encoded by lacI
   2014..2044    -  promoter       lac promoter: promoter for the E. coli lac operon
   2059..2080    -  protein_bind   CAP binding site: CAP binding activates transcription in the presence of cAMP. E. coli catabolite activator protein
   2093..2135    -  CDS            lacI (fragment): lac repressor; lacI; The lac repressor binds to the lac operator to inhibit transcription in E. coli. This inhibition can be relieved by adding lactose or isopropyl-β-D-thiogalactopyranoside (IPTG).
   2615..713     +  CDS            KanR (across the origin): aminoglycoside phosphotransferase; aph(3')-Ia; confers resistance to kanamycin in bacteria or G418 (Geneticin®) in eukaryotes
