[The description below was written by a language model from this plasmid's Addgene catalogue record and pLannotate feature annotations shown in this document.]
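Description:
pCA_o-4 is a small (about 2.7 kb) empty receiver vector from the universal Loop assembly toolkit, a synthetic-biology system for hierarchical, recursive DNA fabrication. It is designated as the acceptor for position 4 of the "odd" assembly levels, meaning that parts or transcription units built at the preceding level are combined into this backbone, and the resulting product can in turn serve as a donor for the next (even) level. The plasmid carries no insert. It is propagated in E. coli at high copy from a ColE1/pMB1/pUC-type origin of replication and is selected with kanamycin through an aph(3')-Ia aminoglycoside phosphotransferase gene, which in the annotated record spans the numbering origin of the circular sequence. A fragment of the pBR322 basis-of-mobility (bom) region is also detected next to the origin.

The functional cloning element is a lacZα screening cassette: a CAP binding site, lac promoter and lac operator drive a LacZα fragment that is interrupted at its start by a pUC18/19-style multiple cloning site, with a short residual lacI fragment upstream. In a suitable α-complementing host, the intact cassette gives blue colonies on chromogenic substrate. Successful assembly replaces the cassette with the incoming fragments, yielding white colonies, so correct recombinants can be picked visually. The feature table does not annotate the restriction sites or overhangs that define the odd-4 position, so these details are not available from the record. The vector is used as a modular building block for constructing multi-gene assemblies.
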