Addgene plasmid #202094: pCA_o-4
Purpose: (Empty Backbone) Receiver cloning vector for odd-4 level constructs. Contains lacZ for blue/white screening.
Depositing lab: Christopher Dupont. Depositing organization: J. Craig Venter Institute (JCVI). Publication: Universal loop assembly: open, efficient and cross-kingdom DNA fabrication. Pollak B, Matute T, Nunez I, Cerda A, Lopez C, Vargas V, Kan A, Bielinski V, von Dassow P, Dupont CL, Federici F. Synth Biol (Oxf). 2020;5(1):ysaa001. doi: 10.1093/synbio/ysaa001. Epub 2020 Feb 5. PubMed 32161816.
Backbone
  Vector backbone: pCA_o-4
  Vector type: Synthetic Biology
  Selectable markers: lacZ
Growth in bacteria
  Bacterial resistance: Kanamycin, 50 μg/mL
  Growth temperature: 37°C
  Growth strain: DH5alpha
  Copy number: High Copy
Gene/Insert
  Gene/Insert name: None
  Mutation: None
How to cite: pCA_o-4 was a gift from Christopher Dupont (Addgene plasmid # 202094 ; http://n2t.net/addgene:202094 ; RRID:Addgene_202094)
